Addgene plasmid #72756: pAWSV-3
Purpose: pBT264-[let-7c]
Depositing lab: Timothy Lu. Depositing organization: Massachusetts Institute of Technology. Publication: Massively parallel high-order combinatorial genetics in human cells. Wong AS, Choi GC, Cheng AA, Purcell O, Lu TK. Nat Biotechnol. 2015 Sep;33(9):952-61. doi: 10.1038/nbt.3326. Epub 2015 Aug 17. PubMed 26280411.
Backbone
  Vector backbone: pBT264
Growth in bacteria
  Bacterial resistance: Ampicillin, 100 μg/mL
  Growth temperature: 37°C
  Growth strain: DH5alpha
  Copy number: Unknown
Gene/Insert
  Gene/Insert name: [let-7c]
Terms and licenses: Academic/Nonprofit Terms; Industry Terms: Not Available to Industry
How to cite: pAWSV-3 was a gift from Timothy Lu (Addgene plasmid # 72756 ; http://n2t.net/addgene:72756 ; RRID:Addgene_72756)
