[The description below was written by a language model from this plasmid's Addgene catalogue record and pLannotate feature annotations shown in this document.]
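Description:
pAWSV-3 is a 4,327 bp bacterial cloning plasmid built on the pBT264 backbone and carrying a let-7c microRNA insert, summarised in the record simply as "pBT264-[let-7c]". The feature table shows a pBluescript-like architecture. A high-copy ColE1/pUC-type origin drives replication in E. coli, and a β-lactamase gene under its own promoter provides ampicillin selection. An f1 phage origin is also present, which would allow single-stranded DNA production. The remnants of a lacZα cloning region (lac promoter, lac operator, CAP binding site, and fragments of lacZα and lacI) flank the insert region, as do opposing T7 and T3 phage promoters. The catalogue lists the copy number as unknown, although the annotated origin is of the high-copy type.

The payload lies between the T7 and T3 promoters. The annotation detects a fragment matching the let-7 microRNA precursor family, followed in the same orientation by an SV40 polyadenylation signal, which would terminate and polyadenylate a transcript in mammalian cells. No mammalian promoter is annotated. Several hundred bases on either side of the let-7 element also carry no annotation, so the record does not state what drives microRNA expression or what else sits in the insert.

The associated publication concerns massively parallel, high-order combinatorial genetics in human cells. This suggests that the plasmid serves as a storage or entry vector holding a single microRNA expression unit, from which multi-element combinations could be assembled. However, the record does not describe the assembly scheme, any barcodes, or the destination vector.
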