Features (pLannotate 1.2.2; 13 found; start..end, strand, type, name):
     33..461     -  rep_origin     f1 ori (sequence partly withheld): f1 bacteriophage origin of replication; arrow indicates direction of (+) strand synthesis
    466..623     -  CDS            lacZα (fragment): LacZα fragment of β-galactosidase; lacZ fragment
    626..644     +  promoter       T7 promoter: promoter for bacteriophage T7 RNA polymerase
   1175..1256    -  polyA_signal   SV40 poly(A) signal: SV40 polyadenylation signal
   1317..1392    -  ncRNA          let-7 (fragment): Accession: RF00027 - let-7 microRNA precursor
   2142..2160    -  promoter       T3 promoter: promoter for bacteriophage T3 RNA polymerase
   2205..2221    -  protein_bind   lac operator: The lac repressor binds to the lac operator to inhibit transcription in E. coli. This inhibition can be relieved by adding lactose or isopropyl-β-D-thiogalactopyranoside (IPTG). lac repressor encoded by lacI
   2229..2259    -  promoter       lac promoter: promoter for the E. coli lac operon
   2274..2295    -  protein_bind   CAP binding site: CAP binding activates transcription in the presence of cAMP. E. coli catabolite activator protein
   2308..2400    -  CDS            lacI (fragment): lac repressor; lacI; The lac repressor binds to the lac operator to inhibit transcription in E. coli. This inhibition can be relieved by adding lactose or isopropyl-β-D-thiogalactopyranoside (IPTG).
   2583..3171    -  rep_origin     ori: high-copy-number ColE1/pMB1/pBR322/pUC origin of replication
   3342..4202    -  CDS            AmpR: β-lactamase; bla; confers resistance to ampicillin, carbenicillin, and related antibiotics
   4203..4307    -  promoter       AmpR promoter: bla
>Addgene plasmid #72756 | pAWSV-3 | depositor full sequence | sequence record 133540 | pAWSV-3 sequence 4327 bps
CACCTAAATTGTAAGCGTTAATATTTTGTTAAAATTCGCGTTAAATTTTTGTTAAATCAGCTCATTTTTT
AACCAATAGGCCGAAATCGGCAAAATCCCTTATAAATCAAAAGAATAGACCGAGATAGGGT
[37 nt withheld, positions 132-168]
AAAGAACGTGGACTCCAACGTCAAAGG
[49 nt withheld, positions 196-244]
T
[91 nt withheld, positions 246-336]
G
[124 nt withheld, positions 338-461]
CCCATTCGCCATTCAGGCTGCGCAACTGTTGGGAAGGGCGATCGGTGCGGGCCTCTTCGCTATTACGCCA
GCTGGCGAAAGGGGGATGTGCTGCAAGGCGATTAAGTTGGGTAACGCCAGGGTTTTCCCAGTCACGACGT
TGTAAAACGACGGCCAGTGAATTGTAATACGACTCACTATAGGGCGAATTGGGTACAGGCGCGCCTCAGC
CTAAAGCTTTTTCCCCGTATCCCCCCAGGTGTCTGCAGGCTCAAAGAGCAGCGAGAAGCGTTCAGAGGAA
AGCGATCCCGTGCCACCTTCCCCGTGCCCGGGCTGTCCCCGCACGCTGCCGGCTCGGGGATGCGGGGGGA
GCGCCGGACCGGAGCGGAGCCCCGGGCGGCTCGCTGCTGCCCCCTAGCGGGGGAGGGACGTAATTACATC
CCTGGGGGCTTTGGGGGGGGGCTGTCCCCGTGCACTCAGCCTAAAGCTTTTTCCCCGTATCCCCCCAGGT
GTCTGCAGGCTCAAAGAGCAGCGAGAAGCGTTCAGAGGAAAGCGATCCCGTGCCACCTTCCCCGTGCCCG
GGCTGTCCCCGCACGCTGCCGGCTCGGGGATGCGGGGGGAGCGCCGGACCGGAGCGGAGCCCCGGGCGGC
TCGCTGCTGCCCCCTAGCGGGGGAGGGACGTAATTACATCCCTGGGGGCTTTGGGGGGGGGCTGTCCCCA
CTAGTGATTCGAGGCAGTGAAAAAAATGCTTTATTTGTGAAATTTGTGATGCTATTGCTTTATTTGTAAC
CATTATAAGCTGCAATAAACAAGTTAACAACAACAATTGCGTTCTGTGAATTCCGTTGCGGATCCCTCGA
CGGCTCAAGTGTGCTCCAAGGAAAGCTAGAAGGTTGTACAGTTAACTCCCAGGGTGTAACTCTAAACCAT
ACAACCTACTACCTCAACCCGGATGCACACAGCTTCCAATGTTGCTTCAAACTCCTTATCATATCTTCAG
TCAGCTCCTCCAAATATGGCAGCCATACACCTAAGGGCTTGGCAAGGATATAGATATAATATTCTAACAT
TTTACCAGTAAACTTTGCTGCTAACTGTTTCTCATAGGACTAACCTAAACACTTGGGTTTCCAGCATAGG
TCACGTAAAATGTCTTCTGACCATCTAACCTGCCAGATCTTCAGCCTAAAGCTTTTTCCCCGTATCCCCC
CAGGTGTCTGCAGGCTCAAAGAGCAGCGAGAAGCGTTCAGAGGAAAGCGATCCCGTGCCACCTTCCCCGT
GCCCGGGCTGTCCCCGCACGCTGCCGGCTCGGGGATGCGGGGGGAGCGCCGGACCGGAGCGGAGCCCCGG
GCGGCTCGCTGCTGCCCCCTAGCGGGGGAGGGACGTAATTACATCCCTGGGGGCTTTGGGGGGGGGCTGT
CCCCGTGCACTCAGCCTAAAGCTTTTTCCCCGTATCCCCCCAGGTGTCTGCAGGCTCAAAGAGCAGCGAG
AAGCGTTCAGAGGAAAGCGATCCCGTGCCACCTTCCCCGTGCCCGGGCTGTCCCCGCACGCTGCCGGCTC
GGGGATGCGGGGGGAGCGCCGGACCGGAGCGGAGCCCCGGGCGGCTCGCTGCTGCCCCCTAGCGGGGGAG
GGACGTAATTACATCCCTGGGGGCTTTGGGGGGGGGCTGTCCCCATTTAAATCAGCTCCAGCTTTTGTTC
CCTTTAGTGAGGGTTAATTTCGAGCTTGGCGTAATCATGGTCATAGCTGTTTCCTGTGTGAAATTGTTAT
CCGCTCACAATTCCACACAACATACGAGCCGGAAGCATAAAGTGTAAAGCCTGGGGTGCCTAATGAGTGA
GCTAACTCACATTAATTGCGTTGCGCTCACTGCCCGCTTTCCAGTCGGGAAACCTGTCGTGCCAGCTGCA
TTAATGAATCGGCCAACGCGCGGGGAGAGGCGGTTTGCGTATTGGGCGCTCTTCCGCTTCCTCGCTCACT
GACTCGCTGCGCTCGGTCGTTCGGCTGCGGCGAGCGGTATCAGCTCACTCAAAGGCGGTAATACGGTTAT
CCACAGAATCAGGGGATAACGCAGGAAAGAACATGTGAGCAAAAGGCCAGCAAAAGGCCAGGAACCGTAA
AAAGGCCGCGTTGCTGGCGTTTTTCCATAGGCTCCGCCCCCCTGACGAGCATCACAAAAATCGACGCTCA
AGTCAGAGGTGGCGAAACCCGACAGGACTATAAAGATACCAGGCGTTTCCCCCTGGAAGCTCCCTCGTGC
GCTCTCCTGTTCCGACCCTGCCGCTTACCGGATACCTGTCCGCCTTTCTCCCTTCGGGAAGCGTGGCGCT
TTCTCATAGCTCACGCTGTAGGTATCTCAGTTCGGTGTAGGTCGTTCGCTCCAAGCTGGGCTGTGTGCAC
GAACCCCCCGTTCAGCCCGACCGCTGCGCCTTATCCGGTAACTATCGTCTTGAGTCCAACCCGGTAAGAC
ACGACTTATCGCCACTGGCAGCAGCCACTGGTAACAGGATTAGCAGAGCGAGGTATGTAGGCGGTGCTAC
AGAGTTCTTGAAGTGGTGGCCTAACTACGGCTACACTAGAAGGACAGTATTTGGTATCTGCGCTCTGCTG
AAGCCAGTTACCTTCGGAAAAAGAGTTGGTAGCTCTTGATCCGGCAAACAAACCACCGCTGGTAGCGGTG
GTTTTTTTGTTTGCAAGCAGCAGATTACGCGCAGAAAAAAAGGATCTCAAGAAGATCCTTTGATCTTTTC
TACGGGGTCTGACGCTCAGTGGAACGAAAACTCACGTTAAGGGATTTTGGTCATGAGATTATCAAAAAGG
ATCTTCACCTAGATCCTTTTAAATTAAAAATGAAGTTTTAAATCAATCTAAAGTATATATGAGTAAACTT
GGTCTGACAGTTACCAATGCTTAATCAGTGAGGCACCTATCTCAGCGATCTGTCTATTTCGTTCATCCAT
AGTTGCCTGACTCCCCGTCGTGTAGATAACTACGATACGGGAGGGCTTACCATCTGGCCCCAGTGCTGCA
ATGATACCGCGAGACCCACGCTCACCGGCTCCAGATTTATCAGCAATAAACCAGCCAGCCGGAAGGGCCG
AGCGCAGAAGTGGTCCTGCAACTTTATCCGCCTCCATCCAGTCTATTAATTGTTGCCGGGAAGCTAGAGT
AAGTAGTTCGCCAGTTAATAGTTTGCGCAACGTTGTTGCCATTGCTACAGGCATCGTGGTGTCACGCTCG
TCGTTTGGTATGGCTTCATTCAGCTCCGGTTCCCAACGATCAAGGCGAGTTACATGATCCCCCATGTTGT
GCAAAAAAGCGGTTAGCTCCTTCGGTCCTCCGATCGTTGTCAGAAGTAAGTTGGCCGCAGTGTTATCACT
CATGGTTATGGCAGCACTGCATAATTCTCTTACTGTCATGCCATCCGTAAGATGCTTTTCTGTGACTGGT
GAGTACTCAACCAAGTCATTCTGAGAATAGTGTATGCGGCGACCGAGTTGCTCTTGCCCGGCGTCAATAC
GGGATAATACCGCGCCACATAGCAGAACTTTAAAAGTGCTCATCATTGGAAAACGTTCTTCGGGGCGAAA
ACTCTCAAGGATCTTACCGCTGTTGAGATCCAGTTCGATGTAACCCACTCGTGCACCCAACTGATCTTCA
GCATCTTTTACTTTCACCAGCGTTTCTGGGTGAGCAAAAACAGGAAGGCAAAATGCCGCAAAAAAGGGAA
TAAGGGCGACACGGAAATGTTGAATACTCATACTCTTCCTTTTTCAATATTATTGAAGCATTTATCAGGG
TTATTGTCTCATGAGCGGATACATATTTGAATGTATTTAGAAAAATAAACAAATAGGGGTTCCGCGCACA
TTTCCCCGAAAAGTGC
