>Addgene plasmid #72756 | pAWSV-3 | addgene partial sequence | sequence record 136426 | SV40pA-R 5'-GAAATTTGTGATGCTATTGC-3'
TTAACAACAACAATTGCGTTCTGTGAATTCCGTTGCGGATCCCTCGACGGCTCAAGTGTGCTCCAAGGAA
AGCTAGAAGGTTGTACAGTTAACTCCCAGGGTGTAACTCTAAACCATACAACCTACTACCTCAACCCGGA
TGCACACAGCTTCCAATGTTGCTTCAAACTCCTTATCATATCTTCAGTCAGCTCCTCCAAATATGGCAGC
CATACACCTAAGGGCTTGGCAAGGATATAGATATAATATTCTAACATTTTACCAGTAAACTTTGCTGCTA
ACTGTTTCTCATAGGACTAACCTAAACACTTGGGTTTCCAGCATAGGTCACGTAAAATGTCTTCTGACCA
TCTAACCTGCCAGATCTTCAGCCTAAAGCTTTTTCCCCGTATCCCCCCAGGTGTCTGCAGGCTCAAAGAG
CAGCGAGAAGCGTTCAGAGGAAAGCGATCCCGTGCCACCTTCCCCGTGCCCGGGCTGTCCCCGCACGCTG
CCGGCTCGGGGATGCGGGGGGAGCGCCGGACCGGAGCGGAGCCCCGGGCGGCTCGCTGCTGCCCCCTAGC
GGGGGAGGGACGTAATTACATCCCTGGGGGCTTTGGGGGGGGGCTGTCCCCGTGCACTCAGCCTAAAGCT
TTTTCCCCGTATCCCCCCAGGTGTCTGCAGGCTCAAAGAGCAGCGAGAAGCGTTCAGAGGAAAGCGATCC
CGTGCCACCTTCCCCGTGCCCGGGCTGTCCCCGCACGCTGCCGGCTCGGGGATGCGGGGGGAGCGCCGGA
CCGGAGCGGA
