>Addgene plasmid #72756 | pAWSV-3 | addgene partial sequence | sequence record 136427 | M13-Rev 5'-CAGGAAACAGCTATGACC-3'
AAAGCTGGAGCTGATTTAAATGGGGACAGCCCCCCCCCAAAGCCCCCAGGGATGTAATTACGTCCCTCCC
CCGCTAGGGGGCAGCAGCGAGCCGCCCGGGGCTCCGCTCCGGTCCGGCGCTCCCCCCGCATCCCCGAGCC
GGCAGCGTGCGGGGACAGCCCGGGCACGGGGAAGGTGGCACGGGATCGCTTTCCTCTGAACGCTTCTCGC
TGCTCTTTGAGCCTGCAGACACCTGGGGGGATACGGGGAAAAAGCTTTAGGCTGAGTGCACGGGGACAGC
CCCCCCCCAAAGCCCCCAGGGATGTAATTACGTCCCTCCCCCGCTAGGGGGCAGCAGCGAGCCGCCCGGG
GCTCCGCTCCGGTCCGGCGCTCCCCCCGCATCCCCGAGCCGGCAGCGTGCGGGGACAGCCCGGGCACGGG
GAAGGTGGCACGGGATCGCTTTCCTCTGAACGCTTCTCGCTGCTCTTTGAGCCTGCAGACACCTGGGGGG
ATACGGGGAAAAAGCTTTAGGCTGAAGATCTGGCAGGTTA
